>Addgene plasmid #161666 | IDG_SCNN1D_OE_1 | addgene full sequence | sequence record 319650 | Addgene NGS Result
CGTTACATAACTTACGGTAAATGGCCCGCCTGGCTGACCGCCCAACGACCCCCGCCCATTGACGTCAATA
ATGACGTATGTTCCCATAGTAACGCCAATAGGGACTTTCCATTGACGTCAATGGGTGGAGTATTTACGGT
AAACTGCCCACTTGGCAGTACATCAAGTGTATCATATGCCAAGTACGCCCCCTATTGACGTCAATGACGG
TAAATGGCCCGCCTGGCATTATGCCCAGTACATGACCTTATGGGACTTTCCTACTTGGCAGTACATCTAC
GTATTAGTCATCGCTATTACCATGGTGATGCGGTTTTGGCAGTACATCAATGGGCGTGGATAGCGGTTTG
ACTCACGGGGATTTCCAAGTCTCCACCCCATTGACGTCAATGGGAGTTTGTTTTGGCACCAAAATCAACG
GGACTTTCCAAAATGTCGTAACAACTCCGCCCCATTGACGCAAATGGGCGGTAGGCGTGTACGGTGGGAG
GTCTATATAAGCAGAGCTCTCTGGCTAACTGTCGGGATCAACAAGTTTGTACAAAAAAGTTGGCACCATG
GCTGAGCACCGAAGCATGGACGGGAGAATGGAAGCAGCCACACGGGGGGGCTCTCACCTCCAGGCTGCAG
CCCAGACGCCCCCCAGGCCGGGGCCACCATCAGCACCACCACCACCACCCAAGGAGGGGCACCAGGAGGG
GCTGGTGGAGCTGCCCGCCTCGTTCCGGGAGCTGCTCACCTTCTTCTGCACCAATGCCACCATCCACGGC
GCCATCCGCCTGGTCTGCTCCCGCGGGAACCGCCTCAAGACGACGTCCTGGGGGCTGCTGTCCCTGGGAG
CCCTGGTCGCGCTCTGCTGGCAGCTGGGGCTCCTCTTTGAGCGTCACTGGCACCGCCCGGTCCTCATGGC
CGTCTCTGTGCACTCGGAGCGCAAGCTGCTCCCGCTGGTCACCCTGTGTGACGGGAACCCACGTCGGCCG
AGTCCGGTCCTCCGCCATCTGGAGCTGCTGGACGAGTTTGCCAGGGAGAACATTGACTCCCTGTACAACG
TCAACCTCAGCAAAGGCAGAGCCGCCCTCTCCGCCACTGTCCCCCGCCACGAGCCCCCCTTCCACCTGGA
CCGGGAGATCCGTCTGCAGAGGCTGAGCCACTCGGGCAGCCGGGTCAGAGTGGGGTTCAGACTGTGCAAC
AGCACGGGCGGCGACTGCTTTTACCGAGGCTACACGTCAGGCGTGGCGGCTGTCCAGGACTGGTACCACT
TCCACTATGTGGATATCCTGGCCCTGCTGCCCGCGGCATGGGAGGACAGCCACGGGAGCCAGGACGGCCA
CTTCGTCCTCTCCTGCAGTTACGATGGCCTGGACTGCCAGGCCCGACAGTTCCGGACCTTCCACCACCCC
ACCTACGGCAGCTGCTACACGGTCGATGGCGTCTGGACAGCTCAGCGCCCCGGCATCACCCACGGAGTCG
GCCTGGTCCTCAGGGTTGAGCAGCAGCCTCACCTCCCTCTGCTGTCCACGCTGGCCGGCATCAGGGTCAT
GGTTCACGGCCGTAACCACACGCCCTTCCTGGGGCACCACAGCTTCAGCGTCCGGCCAGGGACGGAGGCC
ACCATCAGCATCCGAGAGGACGAGGTGCACCGGCTCGGGAGCCCCTACGGCCACTGCACCGCCGGCGGGG
AAGGCGTGGAGGTGGAGCTGCTACACAACACCTCCTACACCAGGCAGGCCTGCCTGGTGTCCTGCTTCCA
GCAGCTGATGGTGGAGACCTGCTCCTGTGGCTACTACCTCCACCCTCTGCCGGCGGGGGCTGAGTACTGC
AGCTCTGCCCGGCACCCTGCCTGGGGACACTGCTTCTACCGCCTCTACCAGGACCTGGAGACCCACCGGC
TCCCCTGTACCTCCCGCTGCCCCAGGCCCTGCAGGGAGTCTGCATTCAAGCTCTCCACTGGGACCTCCAG
GTGGCCTTCCGCCAAGTCAGCTGGATGGACTCTGGCCACGCTAGGTGAACAGGGGCTGCCGCATCAGAGC
CACAGACAGAGGAGCAGCCTGGCCAAAATCAACATCGTCTACCAGGAGCTCAACTACCGCTCAGTGGAGG
AGGCGCCCGTGTACTCGGTGCCGCAGCTGCTCTCGGCCATGGGCAGCCTCTGCAGCCTGTGGTTTGGGGC
CTCCGTCCTCTCCCTCCTGGAGCTCCTGGAGCTGCTGCTCGATGCTTCTGCCCTCACCCTGGTGCTAGGC
GGCCGCCGGCTCCGCAGGGCGTGGTTCTCCTGGCCCAGAGCCAGCCCTGCCTCAGGGGCGTCCAGCATCA
AGCCAGAGGCCAGTCAGATGCCCCCGCCTGCAGGCGGCACGTCAGATGACCCGGAGCCCAGCGGGCCTCA
TCTCCCACGGGTGATGCTTCCAGGGGTTCTGGCGGGAGTCTCAGCCGAAGAGAGCTGGGCTGGGCCCCAG
CCCCTTGAGACTCTGGACACCTTGCCAACTTTCTTGTACAAAGTGGTTGGTAAGCCTATCCCTAACCCTC
TCCTCGGTCTCGATTCTACGTAGTAATGAGCTAGCGCTAACCGGTGGCGCGTTAAGTCGACAATCAACCT
CTGGATTACAAAATTTGTGAAAGATTGACTGGTATTCTTAACTATGTTGCTCCTTTTACGCTATGTGGAT
ACGCTGCTTTAATGCCTTTGTATCATGCTATTGCTTCCCGTATGGCTTTCATTTTCTCCTCCTTGTATAA
ATCCTGGTTGCTGTCTCTTTATGAGGAGTTGTGGCCCGTTGTCAGGCAACGTGGCGTGGTGTGCACTGTG
TTTGCTGACGCAACCCCCACTGGTTGGGGCATTGCCACCACCTGTCAGCTCCTTTCCGGGACTTTCGCTT
TCCCCCTCCCTATTGCCACGGCGGAACTCATCGCCGCCTGCCTTGCCCGCTGCTGGACAGGGGCTCGGCT
GTTGGGCACTGACAATTCCGTGGTGTTGTCGGGGAAATCATCGTCCTTTCCTTGGCTGCTCGCCTGTGTT
GCCACCTGGATTCTGCGCGGGACGTCCTTCTGCTACGTCCCTTCGGCCCTCAATCCAGCGGACCTTCCTT
CCCGCGGCCTGCTGCCGGCTCTGCGGCCTCTTCCGCGTCTTCGCCTTCGCCCTCAGACGAGTCGGATCTC
CCTTTGGGCCGCCTCCCCGCGTCGACTTTAAGACCAATGACTTACAAGGCAGCTGTAGATCTTAGCCACT
TTTTAAAAGAAAAGGGGGGACTGGAAGGGCTAATTCACTCCCAACGAAGACAAGATCTGCTTTTTGCTTG
TACTGGGTCTCTCTGGTTAGACCAGATCTGAGCCTGGGAGCTCTCTGGCTAACTAGGGAACCCACTGCTT
AAGCCTCAATAAAGCTTGCCTTGAGTGCTTCAAGTAGTGTGTGCCCGTCTGTTGTGTGACTCTGGTAACT
AGAGATCCCTCAGACCCTTTTAGTCAGTGTGGAAAATCTCTAGCAGTACGTATAGTAGTTCATGTCATCT
TATTATTCAGTATTTATAACTTGCAAAGAAATGAATATCAGAGAGTGAGAGGAACTTGTTTATTGCAGCT
TATAATGGTTACAAATAAAGCAATAGCATCACAAATTTCACAAATAAAGCATTTTTTTCACTGCATTCTA
GTTGTGGTTTGTCCAAACTCATCAATGTATCTTATCATGTCTGGCTCTAGCTATCCCGCCCCTAACTCCG
CCCATCCCGCCCCTAACTCCGCCCAGTTCCGCCCATTCTCCGCCCCATGGCTGACTAATTTTTTTTATTT
ATGCAGAGGCCGAGGCCGCCTCGGCCTCTGAGCTATTCCAGAAGTAGTGAGGAGGCTTTTTTGGAGGCCT
AGGGACGTACCCAATTCGCCCTATAGTGAGTCGTATTACGCGCGCTCACTGGCCGTCGTTTTACAACGTC
GTGACTGGGAAAACCCTGGCGTTACCCAACTTAATCGCCTTGCAGCACATCCCCCTTTCGCCAGCTGGCG
TAATAGCGAAGAGGCCCGCACCGATCGCCCTTCCCAACAGTTGCGCAGCCTGAATGGCGAATGGG
[124 nt withheld, positions 4056-4179]
C
[91 nt withheld, positions 4181-4271]
A
[49 nt withheld, positions 4273-4321]
CCTTTGACGTTGGAGTCCACGTTCTTT
[37 nt withheld, positions 4349-4385]
ACCCTATCTCGGTCTATTCTTTTGATTTATAAGGGATTTTGCCGATTTCGGCCTATTGGTTAAAAAATGA
GCTGATTTAACAAAAATTTAACGCGAATTTTAACAAAATATTAACGCTTACAATTTAGGTGGCACTTTTC
GGGGAAATGTGCGCGGAACCCCTATTTGTTTATTTTTCTAAATACATTCAAATATGTATCCGCTCATGAG
ACAATAACCCTGATAAATGCTTCAATAATATTGAAAAAGGAAGAGTATGAGTATTCAACATTTCCGTGTC
GCCCTTATTCCCTTTTTTGCGGCATTTTGCCTTCCTGTTTTTGCTCACCCAGAAACGCTGGTGAAAGTAA
AAGATGCTGAAGATCAGTTGGGTGCACGAGTGGGTTACATCGAACTGGATCTCAACAGCGGTAAGATCCT
TGAGAGTTTTCGCCCCGAAGAACGTTTTCCAATGATGAGCACTTTTAAAGTTCTGCTATGTGGCGCGGTA
TTATCCCGTATTGACGCCGGGCAAGAGCAACTCGGTCGCCGCATACACTATTCTCAGAATGACTTGGTTG
AGTACTCACCAGTCACAGAAAAGCATCTTACGGATGGCATGACAGTAAGAGAATTATGCAGTGCTGCCAT
AACCATGAGTGATAACACTGCGGCCAACTTACTTCTGACAACGATCGGAGGACCGAAGGAGCTAACCGCT
TTTTTGCACAACATGGGGGATCATGTAACTCGCCTTGATCGTTGGGAACCGGAGCTGAATGAAGCCATAC
CAAACGACGAGCGTGACACCACGATGCCTGTAGCAATGGCAACAACGTTGCGCAAACTATTAACTGGCGA
ACTACTTACTCTAGCTTCCCGGCAACAATTAATAGACTGGATGGAGGCGGATAAAGTTGCAGGACCACTT
CTGCGCTCGGCCCTTCCGGCTGGCTGGTTTATTGCTGATAAATCTGGAGCCGGTGAGCGTGGGTCTCGCG
GTATCATTGCAGCACTGGGGCCAGATGGTAAGCCCTCCCGTATCGTAGTTATCTACACGACGGGGAGTCA
GGCAACTATGGATGAACGAAATAGACAGATCGCTGAGATAGGTGCCTCACTGATTAAGCATTGGTAACTG
TCAGACCAAGTTTACTCATATATACTTTAGATTGATTTAAAACTTCATTTTTAATTTAAAAGGATCTAGG
TGAAGATCCTTTTTGATAATCTCATGACCAAAATCCCTTAACGTGAGTTTTCGTTCCACTGAGCGTCAGA
CCCCGTAGAAAAGATCAAAGGATCTTCTTGAGATCCTTTTTTTCTGCGCGTAATCTGCTGCTTGCAAACA
AAAAAACCACCGCTACCAGCGGTGGTTTGTTTGCCGGATCAAGAGCTACCAACTCTTTTTCCGAAGGTAA
CTGGCTTCAGCAGAGCGCAGATACCAAATACTGTTCTTCTAGTGTAGCCGTAGTTAGGCCACCACTTCAA
GAACTCTGTAGCACCGCCTACATACCTCGCTCTGCTAATCCTGTTACCAGTGGCTGCTGCCAGTGGCGAT
AAGTCGTGTCTTACCGGGTTGGACTCAAGACGATAGTTACCGGATAAGGCGCAGCGGTCGGGCTGAACGG
GGGGTTCGTGCACACAGCCCAGCTTGGAGCGAACGACCTACACCGAACTGAGATACCTACAGCGTGAGCT
ATGAGAAAGCGCCACGCTTCCCGAAGGGAGAAAGGCGGACAGGTATCCGGTAAGCGGCAGGGTCGGAACA
GGAGAGCGCACGAGGGAGCTTCCAGGGGGAAACGCCTGGTATCTTTATAGTCCTGTCGGGTTTCGCCACC
TCTGACTTGAGCGTCGATTTTTGTGATGCTCGTCAGGGGGGCGGAGCCTATGGAAAAACGCCAGCAACGC
GGCCTTTTTACGGTTCCTGGCCTTTTGCTGGCCTTTTGCTCACATGTTCTTTCCTGCGTTATCCCCTGAT
TCTGTGGATAACCGTATTACCGCCTTTGAGTGAGCTGATACCGCTCGCCGCAGCCGAACGACCGAGCGCA
GCGAGTCAGTGAGCGAGGAAGCGGAAGAGCGCCCAATACGCAAACCGCCTCTCCCCGCGCGTTGGCCGAT
TCATTAATGCAGCTGGCACGACAGGTTTCCCGACTGGAAAGCGGGCAGTGAGCGCAACGCAATTAATGTG
AGTTAGCTCACTCATTAGGCACCCCAGGCTTTACACTTTATGCTTCCGGCTCGTATGTTGTGTGGAATTG
TGAGCGGATAACAATTTCACACAGGAAACAGCTATGACCATGATTACGCCAAGCGCGCAATTAACCCTCA
CTAAAGGGAACAAAAGCTGGAGCTGCAAGCTTAATGTAGTCTTATGCAATACTCTTGTAGTCTTGCAACA
TGGTAACGATGAGTTAGCAACATGCCTTACAAGGAGAGAAAAAGCACCGTGCATGCCGATTGGTGGAAGT
AAGGTGGTACGATCGTGCCTTATTAGGAAGGCAACAGACGGGTCTGACATGGATTGGACGAACCACTGAA
TTGCCGCATTGCAGAGATATTGTATTTAAGTGCCTAGCTCGATACATAAACGGGTCTCTCTGGTTAGACC
AGATCTGAGCCTGGGAGCTCTCTGGCTAACTAGGGAACCCACTGCTTAAGCCTCAATAAAGCTTGCCTTG
AGTGCTTCAAGTAGTGTGTGCCCGTCTGTTGTGTGACTCTGGTAACTAGAGATCCCTCAGACCCTTTTAG
TCAGTGTGGAAAATCTCTAGCAGTGGCGCCCGAACAGGGACTTGAAAGCGAAAGGGAAACCAGAGGAGCT
CTCTCGACGCAGGACTCGGCTTGCTGAAGCGCGCACGGCAAGAGGCGAGGGGCGGCGACTGGTGAGTACG
CCAAAAATTTTGACTAGCGGAGGCTAGAAGGAGAGAGATGGGTGCGAGAGCGTCAGTATTAAGCGGGGGA
GAATTAGATCGCGATGGGAAAAAATTCGGTTAAGGCCAGGGGGAAAGAAAAAATATAAATTAAAACATAT
AGTATGGGCAAGCAGGGAGCTAGAACGATTCGCAGTTAATCCTGGCCTGTTAGAAACATCAGAAGGCTGT
AGACAAATACTGGGACAGCTACAACCATCCCTTCAGACAGGATCAGAAGAACTTAGATCATTATATAATA
CAGTAGCAACCCTCTATTGTGTGCATCAAAGGATAGAGATAAAAGACACCAAGGAAGCTTTAGACAAGAT
AGAGGAAGAGCAAAACAAAAGTAAGACCACCGCACAGCAAGCGGCCGCTGATCTTCAGACCTGGAGGAGG
AGATATGAGGGACAATTGGAGAAGTGAATTATATAAATATAAAGTAGTAAAAATTGAACCATTAGGAGTA
GCACCCACCAAGGCAAAGAGAAGAGTGGTGCAGAGAGAAAAAAGAGCAGTGGGAATAGGAGCTTTGTTCC
TTGGGTTCTTGGGAGCAGCAGGAAGCACTATGGGCGCAGCGTCAATGACGCTGACGGTACAGGCCAGACA
ATTATTGTCTGGTATAGTGCAGCAGCAGAACAATTTGCTGAGGGCTATTGAGGCGCAACAGCATCTGTTG
CAACTCACAGTCTGGGGCATCAAGCAGCTCCAGGCAAGAATCCTGGCTGTGGAAAGATACCTAAAGGATC
AACAGCTCCTGGGGATTTGGGGTTGCTCTGGAAAACTCATTTGCACCACTGCTGTGCCTTGGAATGCTAG
TTGGAGTAATAAATCTCTGGAACAGATTTGGAATCACACGACCTGGATGGAGTGGGACAGAGAAATTAAC
AATTACACAAGCTTAATACACTCCTTAATTGAAGAATCGCAAAACCAGCAAGAAAAGAATGAACAAGAAT
TATTGGAATTAGATAAATGGGCAAGTTTGTGGAATTGGTTTAACATAACAAATTGGCTGTGGTATATAAA
ATTATTCATAATGATAGTAGGAGGCTTGGTAGGTTTAAGAATAGTTTTTGCTGTACTTTCTATAGTGAAT
AGAGTTAGGCAGGGATATTCACCATTATCGTTTCAGACCCACCTCCCAACCCCGAGGGGACCCTTGCGCC
TTTTCCAAGGCAGCCCTGGGTTTGCGCAGGGACGCGGCTGCTCTGGGCGTGGTTCCGGGAAACGCAGCGG
CGCCGACCCTGGGTCTCGCACATTCTTCACGTCCGTTCGCAGCGTCACCCGGATCTTCGCCGCTACCCTT
GTGGGCCCCCCGGCGACGCTTCCTGCTCCGCCCCTAAGTCGGGAAGGTTCCTTGCGGTTCGCGGCGTGCC
GGACGTGACAAACGGAAGCCGCACGTCTCACTAGTACCCTCGCAGACGGACAGCGCCAGGGAGCAATGGC
AGCGCGCCGACCGCGATGGGCTGTGGCCAATAGCGGCTGCTCAGCAGGGCGCGCCGAGAGCAGCGGCCGG
GAAGGGGCGGTGCGGGAGGCGGGGTGTGGGGCGGTAGTGTGGGCCCTGTTCCTGCCCGCGCGGTGTTCCG
CATTCTGCAAGCCTCCGGAGCGCACGTCGGCAGTCGGCTCCCTCGTTGACCGAATCACCGACCTCTCTCC
CCAGGGGGTACCACCATGGCCAAGCCTTTGTCTCAAGAAGAATCCACCCTCATTGAAAGAGCAACGGCTA
CAATCAACAGCATCCCCATCTCTGAAGACTACAGCGTCGCCAGCGCAGCTCTCTCTAGCGACGGCCGCAT
CTTCACTGGTGTCAATGTATATCATTTTACTGGGGGACCTTGTGCAGAACTCGTGGTGCTGGGCACTGCT
GCTGCTGCGGCAGCTGGCAACCTGACTTGTATCGTCGCGATCGGAAATGAGAACAGGGGCATCTTGAGCC
CCTGCGGACGGTGCCGACAGGTGCTTCTCGATCTGCATCCTGGGATCAAAGCCATAGTGAAGGACAGTGA
TGGACAGCCGACGGCAGTTGGGATTCGTGAATTGCTGCCCTCTGGTTATGTGTGGGAGGGCCTGCAGCTG
CAGTAGTAAGAATTCTAGATCTTGAGACAAATGGCAGTATTCATCCACAATTTTAAAAGAAAAGGGGGGA
TTGGGGGGTACAGTGCAGGGGAAAGAATAGTAGACATAATAGCAACAGACATACAAACTAAAGAATTACA
AAAACAAATTACAAAAATTCAAAATTTTCGGGTTTATTACAGGGACAGCAGAGATCCACTTTGGCGCCGG
CTCGAGGGGGCCCGGGGTTATTAATAGTAATCAATTACGGGGTCATTAGTTCATAGCCCATATATGGAGT
TCCG
Features (pLannotate 1.2.2; 32 found; start..end, strand, type, name):
      1..304     +  enhancer       CMV enhancer: human cytomegalovirus immediate early enhancer
    305..508     +  promoter       CMV promoter: human cytomegalovirus (CMV) immediate early promoter
    532..549     +  protein_bind   attB1 (fragment): mutant version of attB; core recombination site for the Gateway® BP reaction BP Clonase™
    621..2471    +  CDS            SCNN1D (fragment): SCNND_HUMAN - Also known as DNACH. Experimental evidence at protein level: Swiss-Prot protein existence level 1. Sodium permeable non-voltage-sensitive ion channel inhibited by the diuretic amiloride. Mediates the electrodiffusion of the luminal sodium (and water, which follows osmotically) through the apical membrane of epithelial cells. Controls the reabsorption of sodium in kidney, colon, lung and sweat glands. Also plays a role in taste perception. From Homo sapiens (Human).
   2479..2496    -  protein_bind   attB2 (fragment): mutant version of attB; core recombination site for the Gateway® BP reaction BP Clonase™
   2499..2540    +  CDS            V5 tag: epitope tag from simian virus 5
   2582..3170    +  misc_feature   WPRE: woodchuck hepatitis virus posttranscriptional regulatory element
   3221..3240    +  misc_feature   cPPT/CTS (fragment): central polypurine tract and central termination sequence of HIV-1
   3242..3475    +  LTR            3' LTR (ΔU3): self-inactivating 3' long terminal repeat (LTR) from HIV-1
   3553..3674    +  polyA_signal   SV40 poly(A) signal: SV40 polyadenylation signal
   3714..3849    +  rep_origin     SV40 ori: SV40 origin of replication
   3870..3888    -  promoter       T7 promoter: promoter for bacteriophage T7 RNA polymerase
   3896..4051    +  CDS            lacZα (fragment): LacZα fragment of β-galactosidase; lacZ fragment
   4056..4484    +  rep_origin     f1 ori (sequence partly withheld): f1 bacteriophage origin of replication; arrow indicates direction of (+) strand synthesis
   4537..4641    +  promoter       AmpR promoter: bla
   4642..5502    +  CDS            AmpR: β-lactamase; bla; confers resistance to ampicillin, carbenicillin, and related antibiotics
   5673..6261    +  rep_origin     ori: high-copy-number ColE1/pMB1/pBR322/pUC origin of replication
   6444..6536    +  CDS            lacI (fragment): lac repressor; lacI; The lac repressor binds to the lac operator to inhibit transcription in E. coli. This inhibition can be relieved by adding lactose or isopropyl-β-D-thiogalactopyranoside (IPTG).
   6549..6570    +  protein_bind   CAP binding site: CAP binding activates transcription in the presence of cAMP. E. coli catabolite activator protein
   6585..6615    +  promoter       lac promoter: promoter for the E. coli lac operon
   6623..6639    +  protein_bind   lac operator: The lac repressor binds to the lac operator to inhibit transcription in E. coli. This inhibition can be relieved by adding lactose or isopropyl-β-D-thiogalactopyranoside (IPTG). lac repressor encoded by lacI
   6684..6702    +  promoter       T3 promoter: promoter for bacteriophage T3 RNA polymerase
   6730..6956    +  promoter       RSV promoter: Rous sarcoma virus enhancer/promoter
   6957..7137    +  LTR            5' LTR (truncated): truncated 5' long terminal repeat (LTR) from HIV-1
   7184..7309    +  misc_feature   HIV-1 Ψ: packaging signal of human immunodeficiency virus type 1
   7293..7656    +  CDS            HIV-1 gag (fragment): gag protein from human immunodeficiency virus 1; gag
   7802..8035    +  misc_feature   RRE: The Rev response element (RRE) of HIV-1 allows for Rev-dependent mRNA export from the nucleus to the cytoplasm.
   8412..8438    +  CDS            Rev (fragment): human immunodeficiency virus 1 (HIV-1) Rev protein; rev; enhances nuclear export of unspliced and incompletely spliced viral mRNAs
   8439..8939    +  promoter       hPGK promoter: human phosphoglycerate kinase 1 promoter
   8951..9346    +  CDS            BSD: blasticidin S deaminase; Aspergillus terreus BSD; confers resistance to blasticidin
   9406..9523    +  misc_feature   cPPT/CTS: central polypurine tract and central termination sequence of HIV-1
   9582..9639    +  enhancer       CMV enhancer (fragment): human cytomegalovirus immediate early enhancer
