[The description below was written by a language model from this plasmid's Addgene catalogue record and pLannotate feature annotations shown in this document.]
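Description:
IDG_SCNN1D_OE_1 is a mammalian overexpression construct for human SCNN1D, the delta subunit of the amiloride-sensitive epithelial sodium channel (ENaC), built in the pLX304 backbone. Although catalogued simply as a mammalian expression vector, the feature table shows a third-generation-style, self-inactivating HIV-1 lentiviral transfer architecture. An RSV promoter drives a truncated 5' LTR, followed by the Ψ packaging signal, a gag fragment, the Rev response element and a central polypurine tract, with a ΔU3 3' LTR and an SV40 polyadenylation signal closing the viral unit. The construct can therefore be packaged into lentiviral particles when helper functions are supplied in trans, or transfected directly.

Within the proviral region there are two expression units. A human PGK promoter drives the blasticidin S deaminase gene, allowing blasticidin selection of transduced or transfected cells. Downstream, the CMV enhancer/promoter drives the SCNN1D open reading frame. The ORF was introduced by Gateway recombination and is flanked by attB1 and attB2 remnants. It is positioned to read through attB2 into the backbone-encoded C-terminal V5 epitope tag, which permits detection with anti-V5 antibodies. A WPRE after the tag enhances transcript stability and expression. The annotation labels the SCNN1D match as a fragment relative to its Swiss-Prot reference, so the insert may differ from that reference isoform; the record does not say further.

In bacteria the plasmid is maintained through a ColE1/pUC-type origin with ampicillin resistance, though the repository lists it as low copy and propagated in a recombination-deficient strain, as is usual for LTR-containing vectors. An f1 origin, an SV40 origin and residual lac, T7 and T3 elements are backbone carry-overs. The stated purpose is overexpression of SCNN1D.
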