Addgene plasmid #161666: IDG_SCNN1D_OE_1
Purpose: Overexpresses SCNN1D
Depositing lab: Mike McManus. Depositing organization: University of California, San Francisco (UCSF).
Backbone
  Vector backbone: pLX304
  Vector type: Mammalian Expression
  Selectable markers: Blasticidin
Growth in bacteria
  Bacterial resistance: Ampicillin, 100 μg/mL
  Growth temperature: 30°C
  Growth strain: NEB Stable
  Copy number: Low Copy
Gene/Insert
  Gene/Insert name: SCNN1D
  Species: H. sapiens (human)
  Entrez Gene: SCNN1D (a.k.a. ENaCd, ENaCdelta, SCNED, dNaCh)
  Tag / fusion protein: V5 (C terminal on backbone)
  Cloning method: Gateway Cloning
Terms and licenses: Academic/Nonprofit Terms; Industry Terms: Not Available to Industry
How to cite: IDG_SCNN1D_OE_1 was a gift from Mike McManus (Addgene plasmid # 161666 ; http://n2t.net/addgene:161666 ; RRID:Addgene_161666)
