>Addgene plasmid #161666 | IDG_SCNN1D_OE_1 | depositor partial sequence | sequence record 313365 | Partial Sequence
ATGGCTGAGCACCGAAGCATGGACGGGAGAATGGAAGCAGCCACACGGGGGGGCTCTCACCTCCAGGCTG
CAGCCCAGACGCCCCCCAGGCCGGGGCCACCATCAGCACCACCACCACCACCCAAGGAGGGGCACCAGGA
GGGGCTGGTGGAGCTGCCCGCCTCGTTCCGGGAGCTGCTCACCTTCTTCTGCACCAATGCCACCATCCAC
GGCGCCATCCGCCTGGTCTGCTCCCGCGGGAACCGCCTCAAGACGACGTCCTGGGGGCTGCTGTCCCTGG
GAGCCCTGGTCGCGCTCTGCTGGCAGCTGGGGCTCCTCTTTGAGCGTCACTGGCACCGCCCGGTCCTCAT
GGCCGTCTCTGTGCACTCGGAGCGCAAGCTGCTCCCGCTGGTCACCCTGTGTGACGGGAACCCACGTCGG
CCGAGTCCGGTCCTCCGCCATCTGGAGCTGCTGGACGAGTTTGCCAGGGAGAACATTGACTCCCTGTACA
ACGTCAACCTCAGCAAAGGCAGAGCCGCCCTCTCCGCCACTGTCCCCCGCCACGAGCCCCCCTTCCACCT
GGACCGGGAGATCCGTCTGCAGAGGCTGAGCCACTCGGGCAGCCGGGTCAGAGTGGGGTTCAGACTGTGC
AACAGCACGGGCGGCGACTGCTTTTACCGAGGCTACACGTCAGGCGTGGCGGCTGTCCAGGACTGGTACC
ACTTCCACTATGTGGATATCCTGGCCCTGCTGCCCGCGGCATGGGAGGACAGCCACGGGAGCCAGGACGG
CCACTTCGTCCTCTCCTGCAGTTACGATGGCCTGGACTGCCAGGCCCGACAGTTCCGGACCTTCCACCAC
CCCACCTACGGCAGCTGCTACACGGTCGATGGCGTCTGGACAGCTCAGCGCCCCGGCATCACCCACGGAG
TCGGCCTGGTCCTCAGGGTTGAGCAGCAGCCTCACCTCCCTCTGCTGTCCACGCTGGCCGGCATCAGGGT
CATGGTTCACGGCCGTAACCACACGCCCTTCCTGGGGCACCACAGCTTCAGCGTCCGGCCAGGGACGGAG
GCCACCATCAGCATCCGAGAGGACGAGGTGCACCGGCTCGGGAGCCCCTACGGCCACTGCACCGCCGGCG
GGGAAGGCGTGGAGGTGGAGCTGCTACACAACACCTCCTACACCAGGCAGGCCTGCCTGGTGTCCTGCTT
CCAGCAGCTGATGGTGGAGACCTGCTCCTGTGGCTACTACCTCCACCCTCTGCCGGCGGGGGCTGAGTAC
TGCAGCTCTGCCCGGCACCCTGCCTGGGGACACTGCTTCTACCGCCTCTACCAGGACCTGGAGACCCACC
GGCTCCCCTGTACCTCCCGCTGCCCCAGGCCCTGCAGGGAGTCTGCATTCAAGCTCTCCACTGGGACCTC
CAGGTGGCCTTCCGCCAAGTCAGCTGGATGGACTCTGGCCACGCTAGGTGAACAGGGGCTGCCGCATCAG
AGCCACAGACAGAGGAGCAGCCTGGCCAAAATCAACATCGTCTACCAGGAGCTCAACTACCGCTCAGTGG
AGGAGGCGCCCGTGTACTCGGTGCCGCAGCTGCTCTCGGCCATGGGCAGCCTCTGCAGCCTGTGGTTTGG
GGCCTCCGTCCTCTCCCTCCTGGAGCTCCTGGAGCTGCTGCTCGATGCTTCTGCCCTCACCCTGGTGCTA
GGCGGCCGCCGGCTCCGCAGGGCGTGGTTCTCCTGGCCCAGAGCCAGCCCTGCCTCAGGGGCGTCCAGCA
TCAAGCCAGAGGCCAGTCAGATGCCCCCGCCTGCAGGCGGCACGTCAGATGACCCGGAGCCCAGCGGGCC
TCATCTCCCACGGGTGATGCTTCCAGGGGTTCTGGCGGGAGTCTCAGCCGAAGAGAGCTGGGCTGGGCCC
CAGCCCCTTGAGACTCTGGACACCTTGCCAACTTTCTTGTACAAAGTGGTTGGTAAGCCTATCCCTAACC
CTCTCCTCGGTCTCGATTCTACGTAG
